Addgene plasmid #154632: pEPYC1CB0109
Purpose: MoClo Level 1 luciferase reporter
Depositing lab: Nicola Patron. Depositing organization: Earlham Institute. Publication: Rational design of minimal synthetic promoters for plants. Cai YM, Kallam K, Tidd H, Gendarini G, Salzman A, Patron NJ. Nucleic Acids Res. 2020 Aug 28. pii: 5897334. doi: 10.1093/nar/gkaa682. PubMed 32856047.
Backbone
  Vector backbone: pICH47732
  Vector type: Synthetic Biology
Growth in bacteria
  Bacterial resistance: Ampicillin, 100 μg/mL
  Growth temperature: 37°C
  Growth strain: NEB Stable
  Copy number: High Copy
Gene/Insert
  Gene/Insert name: 35s LucF expression cassette [35s::TMV::LucF::Flag::ocsT]
  Species: Synthetic
  Cloning method: Restriction Enzyme; 5′ cloning site BsaI (destroyed during cloning); 3′ cloning site BsaI (destroyed during cloning)
Terms and licenses: Academic/Nonprofit Terms; Industry Terms: Not Available to Industry
Depositor comments: Please visit https://www.biorxiv.org/content/10.1101/2020.05.14.095406v1 for bioRxiv preprint.
How to cite: pEPYC1CB0109 was a gift from Nicola Patron (Addgene plasmid # 154632 ; http://n2t.net/addgene:154632 ; RRID:Addgene_154632)
