[The description below was written by a language model from this plasmid's Addgene catalogue record and pLannotate feature annotations shown in this document.]
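Description:
pEPYC1CB0109 is a MoClo (Golden Gate modular cloning) Level 1 construct built in the pICH47732 acceptor backbone, a binary-type vector for plant synthetic biology. The annotated 7,332-nt depositor sequence shows nopaline-type left and right T-DNA border repeats flanking the cargo, so the cassette lies within a T-DNA that Agrobacterium could transfer into plant cells. Two replication systems are present: a high-copy ColE1/pUC-type origin for propagation in E. coli, and the broad-host-range incP oriV together with its trfA replication initiator gene, which supports maintenance in Agrobacterium. Selection in bacteria is by ampicillin through a β-lactamase gene driven by its native promoter. A short TetR fragment is also annotated and is probably a backbone remnant.

The payload is a single synthetic transcription unit described as 35s::TMV::LucF::Flag::ocsT. The strong constitutive cauliflower mosaic virus 35S promoter, which includes its minimal core region, drives transcription. It is followed by the tobacco mosaic virus Ω 5′ leader, which acts as a translational enhancer, and then by the firefly luciferase coding sequence (luc+ version). The catalogue entry indicates a C-terminal Flag tag, although this was not separately called in the feature table. The octopine synthase terminator ends the unit. The parts were assembled through BsaI sites that were destroyed during cloning, as is typical for Level 1 Golden Gate assembly.

The record describes the plasmid simply as a luciferase reporter, deposited with work on the rational design of minimal synthetic plant promoters. Its exact role in those experiments, such as a constitutive 35S-driven reference, is not stated.
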