Features (pLannotate 1.2.2; 13 found; start..end, strand, type, name):
     42..66      +  misc_feature   RB T-DNA repeat: right border repeat from nopaline C58 T-DNA
    178..198     -  CDS            TetR (fragment): tetracycline resistance regulatory protein; tetR
    225..1370    -  CDS            trfA: TRFA_ECOLX - Experimental evidence at protein level: Swiss-Prot protein existence level 1. Also involved in plasmid copy number control, promoting intermolecular coupling of protein bound iterons at oriV, which inhibits replication initiation. From Escherichia coli.
   1706..2294    -  rep_origin     ori: high-copy-number ColE1/pMB1/pBR322/pUC origin of replication
   2465..3325    -  CDS            AmpR: β-lactamase; bla; confers resistance to ampicillin, carbenicillin, and related antibiotics
   3326..3430    -  promoter       AmpR promoter: bla
   3517..4148    -  rep_origin     oriV: incP origin of replication
   4240..4264    +  misc_feature   LB T-DNA repeat: left border repeat from nopaline C58 T-DNA
   4450..4795    +  promoter       CaMV 35S promoter: strong constitutive promoter from cauliflower mosaic virus
   4747..4793    +  promoter       minimal CaMV 35S promoter: minimal 35S promoter from cauliflower mosaic virus
   4814..4869    +  misc_feature   TMV Ω: translational enhancer from the tobacco mosaic virus 5'-leader sequence (Gallie et al., 1988)
   4871..6520    +  CDS            luciferase: firefly luciferase; luc+; enhanced luc+ version of the luciferase gene
   6618..7325    +  terminator     OCS terminator: octopine synthase terminator
>Addgene plasmid #154632 | pEPYC1CB0109 | depositor full sequence | sequence record 299506 | pEPYC1CB0109 sequence 7332 bps
GCAATTGTCTTCTGCACGAAGTGGTTTAAACTATCAGTGTTTGACAGGATATATTGGCGGGTAAACCTAA
GAGAAAAGAGCGTTTATTAGAATAATCGGATATTTAAAAGGGCGTGAAAAGGTTTATCCGTTCGTCCATT
TGTATGTGCATGCCAACCACAGGGTTCCCCAGATCAGGCGCTGGCTGCTGAACCCCCAGCCGGAACTGAC
CCCACAAGGCCCTAGCGTTTGCAATGCACCAGGTCATCATTGACCCAGGCGTGTTCCACCAGGCCGCTGC
CTCGCAACTCTTCGCAGGCTTCGCCGACCTGCTCGCGCCACTTCTTCACGCGGGTGGAATCCGATCCGCA
CATGAGGCGGAAGGTTTCCAGCTTGAGCGGGTACGGCTCCCGGTGCGAGCTGAAATAGTCGAACATCCGT
CGGGCCGTCGGCGACAGCTTGCGGTACTTCTCCCATATGAATTTCGTGTAGTGGTCGCCAGCAAACAGCA
CGACGATTTCCTCGTCGATCAGGACCTGGCAACGGGACGTTTTCTTGCCACGGTCCAGGACGCGGAAGCG
GTGCAGCAGCGACACCGATTCCAGGTGCCCAACGCGGTCGGACGTGAAGCCCATCGCCGTCGCCTGTAGG
CGCGACAGGCATTCCTCGGCCTTCGTGTAATACCGGCCATTGATCGACCAGCCCAGGTCCTGGCAAAGCT
CGTAGAACGTGAAGGTGATCGGCTCGCCGATAGGGGTGCGCTTCGCGTACTCCAACACCTGCTGCCACAC
CAGTTCGTCATCGTCGGCCCGCAGCTCGACGCCGGTGTAGGTGATCTTCACGTCCTTGTTGACGTGGAAA
ATGACCTTGTTTTGCAGCGCCTCGCGCGGGATTTTCTTGTTGCGCGTGGTGAACAGGGCAGAGCGGGCCG
TGTCGTTTGGCATCGCTCGCATCGTGTCCGGCCACGGCGCAATATCGAACAAGGAAAGCTGCATTTCCTT
GATCTGCTGCTTCGTGTGTTTCAGCAACGCGGCCTGCTTGGCCTCGCTGACCTGTTTTGCCAGGTCCTCG
CCGGCGGTTTTTCGCTTCTTGGTCGTCATAGTTCCTCGCGTGTCGATGGTCATCGACTTCGCCAAACCTG
CCGCCTCCTGTTCAAGACGACGCGAACGCTCCACGGCGGCCGATGGCGCGGGCAGGGCAGGGGGAGCCAG
TTGCACGCTGTCGCGCTCGATCTTGGCCGTAGCTTGCTGGACCATCGAGCCGACGGACTGGAAGGTTTCG
CGGGGCGCACGCATGACGGTGCGGCTTGCGATGGTTTCGGCATCCTCGGCGGAAAACCCCGCGTCGATCA
GTTCTTGCCTGTATGCCTTCCGGTCAAACGTCCGATTCATTCACCCTCCTTGCGGGATTGCCCCGACTCA
CGCCGGGGCAATGTGCCCTTATTCCTGATTTGACCCGCCTGGTGCCTTGGTGTCCAGATAATCCACCTTA
TCGGCAATGAAGTCGGTCCCGTAGACCGTCTGGCCGTCCTTCTCGTACTTGGTATTCCGAATCTTGCCCT
GCACGAATACCAGCGACCCCTTGCCCAAATACTTGCCGTGGGCCTCGGCCTGAGAGCCAAAACACTTGAT
GCGGAAGAAGTCGGTGCGCTCCTGCTTGTCGCCGGCATCGTTGCGCCACATCTAGGATCTGCCAGGAACC
GTAAAAAGGCCGCGTTGCTGGCGTTTTTCCATAGGCTCCGCCCCCCTGACGAGCATCACAAAAATCGACG
CTCAAGTCAGAGGTGGCGAAACCCGACAGGACTATAAAGATACCAGGCGTTTCCCCCTGGAAGCTCCCTC
GTGCGCTCTCCTGTTCCGACCCTGCCGCTTACCGGATACCTGTCCGCCTTTCTCCCTTCGGGAAGCGTGG
CGCTTTCTCATAGCTCACGCTGTAGGTATCTCAGTTCGGTGTAGGTCGTTCGCTCCAAGCTGGGCTGTGT
GCACGAACCCCCCGTTCAGCCCGACCGCTGCGCCTTATCCGGTAACTATCGTCTTGAGTCCAACCCGGTA
AGACACGACTTATCGCCACTGGCAGCAGCCACTGGTAACAGGATTAGCAGAGCGAGGTATGTAGGCGGTG
CTACAGAGTTCTTGAAGTGGTGGCCTAACTACGGCTACACTAGAAGAACAGTATTTGGTATCTGCGCTCT
GCTGAAGCCAGTTACCTTCGGAAAAAGAGTTGGTAGCTCTTGATCCGGCAAACAAACCACCGCTGGTAGC
GGTGGTTTTTTTGTTTGCAAGCAGCAGATTACGCGCAGAAAAAAAGGATCTCAAGAAGATCCTTTGATCT
TTTCTACGGGGTCTGACGCTCAGTGGAACGAAAACTCACGTTAAGGGATTTTGGTCATGAGATTATCAAA
AAGGATCTTCACCTAGATCCTTTTAAATTAAAAATGAAGTTTTAAATCAATCTAAAGTATATATGAGTAA
ACTTGGTCTGACAGTTACCAATGCTTAATCAGTGAGGCACCTATCTCAGCGATCTGTCTATTTCGTTCAT
CCATAGTTGCCTGACTCCCCGTCGTGTAGATAACTACGATACGGGAGGGCTTACCATCTGGCCCCAGTGC
TGCAATGATACCGCGAGAACCACGCTCACCGGCTCCAGATTTATCAGCAATAAACCAGCCAGCCGGAAGG
GCCGAGCGCAGAAGTGGTCCTGCAACTTTATCCGCCTCCATCCAGTCTATTAATTGTTGCCGGGAAGCTA
GAGTAAGTAGTTCGCCAGTTAATAGTTTGCGCAACGTTGTTGCCATTGCTACAGGCATCGTGGTGTCACG
CTCGTCGTTTGGTATGGCTTCATTCAGCTCCGGTTCCCAACGATCAAGGCGAGTTACATGATCCCCCATG
TTGTGCAAAAAAGCGGTTAGCTCCTTCGGTCCTCCGATCGTTGTCAGAAGTAAGTTGGCCGCAGTGTTAT
CACTCATGGTTATGGCAGCACTGCATAATTCTCTTACTGTCATGCCATCCGTAAGATGCTTTTCTGTGAC
TGGTGAGTACTCAACCAAGTCATTCTGAGAATAGTGTATGCGGCGACCGAGTTGCTCTTGCCCGGCGTCA
ATACGGGATAATACCGCGCCACATAGCAGAACTTTAAAAGTGCTCATCATTGGAAAACGTTCTTCGGGGC
GAAAACTCTCAAGGATCTTACCGCTGTTGAGATCCAGTTCGATGTAACCCACTCGTGCACCCAACTGATC
TTCAGCATCTTTTACTTTCACCAGCGTTTCTGGGTGAGCAAAAACAGGAAGGCAAAATGCCGCAAAAAAG
GGAATAAGGGCGACACGGAAATGTTGAATACTCATACTCTTCCTTTTTCAATATTATTGAAGCATTTATC
AAGGTTATTGTCTCATGAGCGGATACATATTTGAATGTATTTAGAAAAATAAACAAATAGGGGTTCCGCG
CACGAATTGGCCAGCGCTGCCATTTTTGGGGTGAGGCCGTTCGCGGCCGAGGGGCGCAGCCCCTGGGGGG
ATGGGAGGCCCGCGTTAGCGGGCCGGGAGGGTTCGAGAAGGGGGGGCACCCCCCTTCGGCGTGCGCGGTC
ACGCGCACAGGGCGCAGCCCTGGTTAAAAACAAGGTTTATAAATATTGGTTTAAAAGCAGGTTAAAAGAC
AGGTTAGCGGTGGCCGAAAAACGGGCGGAAACCCTTGCAAATGCTGGATTTTCTGCCTGTGGACAGCCCC
TCAAATGTCAATAGGTGCGCCCCTCATCTGTCAGCACTCTGCCCCTCAAGTGTCAAGGATCGCGCCCCTC
ATCTGTCAGTAGTCGCGCCCCTCAAGTGTCAATACCGCAGGGCACTTATCCCCAGGCTTGTCCACATCAT
CTGTGGGAAACTCGCGTAAAATCAGGCGTTTTCGCCGATTTGCGAGGCTGGCCAGCTCCACGTCGCCGGC
CGAAATCGAGCCTGCCCCTCATCTGTCAACGCCGCGCCGGGTGAGTCGGCCCCTCAAGTGTCAACGTCCG
CCCCTCATCTGTCAGTGAGGGCCAAGTTTTCCGCGAGGTATCCACAACGCCGGCGGCCGCGGTGTCTCGC
ACACGGCTTCGACGGCGTTTCTGGCGCGTTTGCAGGGCCATAGACGGCCGCCAGCCCAGCGGCGAGGGCA
ACCAGCCCGGTGAGCGTCGCAAAGGAGATCCTGATCTGACTGATGGGCTGCCTGTATCGAGTGGTGATTT
TGTGCCGAGCTGCCGGTCGGGGAGCTGTTGGCTGGCTGGTGGCAGGATATATTGTGGTGTAAACAAATTG
ACGCTTAGACAACTTAATAACACATTGCGGACGTTTTTAATGTACTGGGGTGGATGCAGTGGGCCCCACT
CTGTGAAGACAATGCCGAATTCGGATCCGGAGGTCAACATGGTGGAGCACGACACTCTGGTCTACTCCAA
AAATGTCAAAGATACAGTCTCAGAAGATCAAAGGGCTATTGAGACTTTTCAACAAAGGATAATTTCGGGA
AACCTCCTCGGATTCCATTGCCCAGCTATCTGTCACTTCATCGAAAGGACAGTAGAAAAGGAAGGTGGCT
CCTACAAATGCCATCATTGCGATAAAGGAAAGGCTATCATTCAAGATCTCTCTGCCGACAGTGGTCCCAA
AGATGGACCCCCACCCACGAGGAGCATCGTGGAAAAAGAAGAGGTTCCAACCACGTCTACAAAGCAAGTG
GATTGATGTGACATCTCCACTGACGTAAGGGATGACGCACAATCCCACTATCCTTCGCAAGACCCTTCCT
CTATATAAGGAAGTTCATTTCATTTGGAGAGGACACGCTACTGTATTTTTACAACAATTACCAACAACAA
CAAACAACAAACAACATTACAATTACTATTTACAATTACAATGGAGGACGCCAAAAACATAAAGAAAGGC
CCGGCGCCATTCTATCCGCTGGAAGATGGAACCGCTGGAGAGCAACTGCATAAGGCTATGAAGAGATACG
CCCTGGTTCCTGGAACAATTGCTTTTACAGATGCACATATCGAGGTGGACATCACTTACGCTGAGTACTT
CGAAATGTCCGTTCGGTTGGCAGAAGCTATGAAACGATATGGGCTGAATACAAATCACAGAATCGTCGTA
TGCAGTGAAAACTCTCTTCAATTCTTTATGCCGGTGTTGGGCGCGTTATTTATCGGAGTTGCAGTTGCGC
CCGCGAACGACATTTATAATGAACGTGAATTGCTCAACAGTATGGGCATTTCGCAGCCTACCGTGGTGTT
CGTTTCCAAAAAGGGGTTGCAAAAAATTTTGAACGTGCAAAAAAAGCTCCCAATCATCCAAAAAATTATT
ATCATGGATTCTAAAACGGATTACCAGGGATTTCAGTCGATGTACACGTTCGTCACATCTCATCTACCTC
CCGGTTTTAATGAATACGATTTTGTGCCAGAGTCCTTCGATAGGGACAAGACAATTGCACTGATCATGAA
CTCCTCTGGATCTACTGGTCTGCCTAAAGGTGTCGCTCTGCCTCATAGAACTGCCTGCGTGAGATTCTCG
CATGCCAGAGATCCTATTTTTGGCAATCAAATCATTCCGGATACTGCGATTTTAAGTGTTGTTCCATTCC
ATCACGGTTTTGGAATGTTTACTACACTCGGATATTTGATATGTGGATTTCGAGTCGTCTTAATGTATAG
ATTTGAAGAAGAACTGTTTCTGAGGAGCCTTCAGGATTACAAGATTCAAAGTGCGCTGCTGGTGCCAACC
CTATTCTCCTTCTTCGCCAAAAGCACTCTGATTGACAAATACGATTTATCTAATTTACACGAAATTGCTT
CTGGTGGCGCTCCCCTCTCTAAGGAAGTCGGGGAAGCGGTTGCCAAGAGGTTCCATCTGCCAGGTATCAG
GCAAGGATATGGGCTCACTGAGACTACATCAGCTATTCTGATTACACCCGAGGGGGATGATAAACCGGGC
GCGGTCGGTAAAGTTGTTCCATTTTTTGAAGCGAAGGTTGTGGATCTGGATACCGGGAAAACGCTGGGCG
TTAATCAAAGAGGCGAACTGTGTGTGAGAGGTCCTATGATTATGTCCGGTTATGTAAACAATCCGGAAGC
GACCAACGCCTTGATTGACAAGGATGGATGGCTACATTCTGGAGACATAGCTTACTGGGACGAGGACGAA
CACTTCTTCATCGTTGACCGCCTGAAGTCTCTGATTAAGTACAAAGGCTATCAGGTGGCTCCCGCTGAAT
TGGAATCCATCTTGCTCCAACACCCCAACATCTTCGACGCAGGTGTCGCAGGTCTGCCCGACGATGACGC
CGGTGAACTTCCCGCCGCCGTTGTTGTTTTGGAGCACGGAAAGACGATGACGGAAAAAGAGATCGTGGAT
TACGTCGCCAGTCAAGTAACAACCGCGAAAAAGTTGCGCGGAGGAGTTGTGTTTGTGGACGAAGTACCGA
AAGGTCTTACCGGAAAACTCGACGCAAGAAAAATCAGAGAGATCCTCATAAAGGCCAAGAAGGGCGGAAA
GATCGCCGTGGGTTCGGATTATAAGGACCATGACGGAGACTATAAGGACCATGACCTCGACGCTGCAGCA
GCGGATTATAAGGACGATGACGATAAGTGAGCTTGTCCTGCTTTAATGAGATATGCGAGAAGCCTATGAT
CGCATGATATTTGCTTTCAATTCTGTTGTGCACGTTGTAAAAAACCTGAGCATGTGTAGCTCAGATCCTT
ACCGCCGGTTTCGGTTCATTCTAATGAATATATCACCCGTTACTATCGTATTTTTATGAATAATATTCTC
CGTTCAATTTACTGATTGTACCCTACTACTTATATGTACAATATTAAAATGAAAACAATATATTGTGCTG
AATAGGTTTATAGCGACATCTATGATAGAGCGCCACAATAACAAACAATTGCGTTTTATTATTACAAATC
CAATTTTAAAAAAAGCGGCAGAACCGGTCAAACCTAAAAGACTGATTACATAAATCTTATTCAAATTTCA
AAAGTGCCCCAGGGGCTAGTATCTACGACACACCGAGCGGCGAACTAATAACGCTCACTGAAGGGAACTC
CGGTTCCCCGCCGGCGCGCATGGGTGAGATTCCTTGAAGTTGAGTATTGGCCGTCCGCTCTACCGAAAGT
TACGGGCACCATTCAACCCGGTCCAGCACGGCGGCCGGGTAACCGACTTGCTGCCCCGAGAATTATGCAG
CATTTTTTTGGTGTATGTGGGCCCCAAATGAAGTGCAGGTCAAACCTTGACAGTGACGACAAATCGTTGG
GCGGGTCCAGGGCGAATTTTGCGACAACATGTCGAGGCTCAGCAGGACCGCT
